Addgene plasmid #193460: pAF0033 Ef1a-Pa01-2a-EGFP
Purpose: Expression of Recombinase
Depositing lab: Patrick Hsu. Depositing organization: University of California, Berkeley. Publication: Systematic discovery of recombinases for efficient integration of large DNA sequences into the human genome. Durrant MG, Fanton A, Tycko J, Hinks M, Chandrasekaran SS, Perry NT, Schaepe J, Du PP, Lotfy P, Bassik MC, Bintu L, Bhatt AS, Hsu PD. Nat Biotechnol. 2022 Oct 10. pii: 10.1038/s41587-022-01494-w. doi: 10.1038/s41587-022-01494-w. PubMed 36217031.
Backbone
  Vector backbone: pCB212
  Vector type: Mammalian Expression
Growth in bacteria
  Bacterial resistance: Ampicillin, 100 μg/mL
  Growth temperature: 37°C
  Growth strain: NEB Stable
  Copy number: High Copy
Gene/Insert
  Gene/Insert name: Pa01
  Species: sourced from various phage and bacterial genomes, human codon-optomized
  Promoter: Ef1a
  Cloning method: Gibson Cloning
Terms and licenses: Academic/Nonprofit Terms; Industry Terms: Not Available to Industry
How to cite: pAF0033 Ef1a-Pa01-2a-EGFP was a gift from Patrick Hsu (Addgene plasmid # 193460 ; http://n2t.net/addgene:193460 ; RRID:Addgene_193460)
