[The description below was written by a language model from this plasmid's Addgene catalogue record and pLannotate feature annotations shown in this document.]
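Description:
pAF0033 Ef1a-Pa01-2a-EGFP is a 5,679 nt mammalian expression plasmid built on the pCB212 backbone by Gibson cloning, designed to express a candidate recombinase in cultured mammalian cells. In bacteria it is maintained through a high-copy ColE1/pUC-type origin of replication and selected with ampicillin via the β-lactamase gene driven by its native AmpR promoter.

The payload is a single transcription unit driven by the strong constitutive human EF-1α promoter. The insert, Pa01, is described in the record as a human codon-optimized recombinase, one of a set sourced from phage and bacterial genomes. The automated annotation does not label the Pa01 coding sequence or the 2A element. They presumably occupy the unannotated interval of roughly 1.6 kb between the end of the EF-1α promoter and the start of EGFP. As the name indicates, the recombinase is linked to EGFP through a 2A self-cleaving peptide, so that a single mRNA yields the recombinase and the fluorescent protein as separate polypeptides in roughly matched amounts. EGFP fluorescence therefore marks transfected cells that are expressing the recombinase. The cassette ends with an SV40 polyadenylation signal. A short multiple-cloning-site remnant and a very small SV40 small t antigen fragment are also detected, and these appear to be backbone leftovers rather than functional elements.

The stated purpose is expression of the recombinase, and the associated publication concerns the systematic discovery of recombinases for efficient integration of large DNA sequences into the human genome. The record does not describe the recombinase's attachment sites or any companion donor or reporter constructs.
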