Features (pLannotate 1.2.2; 8 found; start..end, strand, type, name):
    100..960     +  CDS            AmpR: β-lactamase; bla; confers resistance to ampicillin, carbenicillin, and related antibiotics
   1131..1719    +  rep_origin     ori: high-copy-number ColE1/pMB1/pBR322/pUC origin of replication
   1903..1928    +  CDS            small t antigen (fragment): SV40 (simian virus 40) small t antigen
   1935..3113    +  promoter       EF-1α promoter: strong constitutive promoter for human elongation factor EF-1α
   4773..5489    +  CDS            EGFP: the original enhanced GFP (Yang et al., 1996) mammalian codon-optimized
   5490..5514    +  misc_feature   MCS (fragment): pBluescript multiple cloning site
   5521..5642    +  polyA_signal   SV40 poly(A) signal: SV40 polyadenylation signal
   5674..99      +  promoter       AmpR promoter (across the origin): bla
>Addgene plasmid #193460 | pAF0033 Ef1a-Pa01-2a-EGFP | addgene full sequence | sequence record 378306 | Addgene NGS Result
ACCCCTATTTGTTTATTTTTCTAAATACATTCAAATATGTATCCGCTCATGAGACAATAACCCTGATAAA
TGCTTCAATAATATTGAAAAAGGAAGAGTATGAGTATTCAACATTTCCGTGTCGCCCTTATTCCCTTTTT
TGCGGCATTTTGCCTTCCTGTTTTTGCTCACCCAGAAACGCTGGTGAAAGTAAAAGATGCTGAAGATCAG
TTGGGTGCACGAGTGGGTTACATCGAACTGGATCTCAACAGCGGTAAGATCCTTGAGAGTTTTCGCCCCG
AAGAACGTTTTCCAATGATGAGCACTTTTAAAGTTCTGCTATGTGGCGCGGTATTATCCCGTATTGACGC
CGGGCAAGAGCAACTCGGTCGCCGCATACACTATTCTCAGAATGACTTGGTTGAGTACTCACCAGTCACA
GAAAAGCATCTTACGGATGGCATGACAGTAAGAGAATTATGCAGTGCTGCCATAACCATGAGTGATAACA
CTGCGGCCAACTTACTTCTGACAACGATCGGAGGACCGAAGGAGCTAACCGCTTTTTTGCACAACATGGG
GGATCATGTAACTCGCCTTGATCGTTGGGAACCGGAGCTGAATGAAGCCATACCAAACGACGAGCGTGAC
ACCACGATGCCTGTAGCAATGGCAACAACGTTGCGCAAACTATTAACTGGCGAACTACTTACTCTAGCTT
CCCGGCAACAATTAATAGACTGGATGGAGGCGGATAAAGTTGCAGGACCACTTCTGCGCTCGGCCCTTCC
GGCTGGCTGGTTTATTGCTGATAAATCTGGAGCCGGTGAGCGTGGGTCTCGCGGTATCATTGCAGCACTG
GGGCCAGATGGTAAGCCCTCCCGTATCGTAGTTATCTACACGACGGGGAGTCAGGCAACTATGGATGAAC
GAAATAGACAGATCGCTGAGATAGGTGCCTCACTGATTAAGCATTGGTAACTGTCAGACCAAGTTTACTC
ATATATACTTTAGATTGATTTAAAACTTCATTTTTAATTTAAAAGGATCTAGGTGAAGATCCTTTTTGAT
AATCTCATGACCAAAATCCCTTAACGTGAGTTTTCGTTCCACTGAGCGTCAGACCCCGTAGAAAAGATCA
AAGGATCTTCTTGAGATCCTTTTTTTCTGCGCGTAATCTGCTGCTTGCAAACAAAAAAACCACCGCTACC
AGCGGTGGTTTGTTTGCCGGATCAAGAGCTACCAACTCTTTTTCCGAAGGTAACTGGCTTCAGCAGAGCG
CAGATACCAAATACTGTTCTTCTAGTGTAGCCGTAGTTAGGCCACCACTTCAAGAACTCTGTAGCACCGC
CTACATACCTCGCTCTGCTAATCCTGTTACCAGTGGCTGCTGCCAGTGGCGATAAGTCGTGTCTTACCGG
GTTGGACTCAAGACGATAGTTACCGGATAAGGCGCAGCGGTCGGGCTGAACGGGGGGTTCGTGCACACAG
CCCAGCTTGGAGCGAACGACCTACACCGAACTGAGATACCTACAGCGTGAGCTATGAGAAAGCGCCACGC
TTCCCGAAGGGAGAAAGGCGGACAGGTATCCGGTAAGCGGCAGGGTCGGAACAGGAGAGCGCACGAGGGA
GCTTCCAGGGGGAAACGCCTGGTATCTTTATAGTCCTGTCGGGTTTCGCCACCTCTGACTTGAGCGTCGA
TTTTTGTGATGCTCGTCAGGGGGGCGGAGCCTATGGAAAAACGCCAGCAACGCGGCCTTTTTACGGTTCC
TGGCCTTTTGCTGGCCTTTTGCTCACATGTTCTTTCCTGCGTTATCCCCTGATTCTGTGGATAACCGTAT
TACCGCCTTTGAGTGAGCTGATACCGCTCGCCGCAGCCGAACGACCGAGCGCAGCGAGTCAGTGAGCGAG
GAAGGGAAGAGCGGACCTTCTAGGTCTTGAAAGGAGTGGGAATTGGCTCCGGTGCCCGTCAGTGGGCAGA
GCGCACATCGCCCACAGTCCCCGAGAAGTTGGGGGGAGGGGTCGGCAATTGAACCGGTGCCTAGAGAAGG
TGGCGCGGGGTAAACTGGGAAAGTGATGTCGTGTACTGGCTCCGCCTTTTTCCCGAGGGTGGGGGAGAAC
CGTATATAAGTGCAGTAGTCGCCGTGAACGTTCTTTTTCGCAACGGGTTTGCCGCCAGAACACAGGTAAG
TGCCGTGTGTGGTTCCCGCGGGCCTGGCCTCTTTACGGGTTATGGCCCTTGCGTGCCTTGAATTACTTCC
ACCTGGCTGCAGTACGTGATTCTTGATCCCGAGCTTCGGGTTGGAAGTGGGTGGGAGAGTTCGAGGCCTT
GCGCTTAAGGAGCCCCTTCGCCTCGTGCTTGAGTTGAGGCCTGGCCTGGGCGCTGGGGCCGCCGCGTGCG
AATCTGGTGGCACCTTCGCGCCTGTCTCGCTGCTTTCGATAAGTCTCTAGCCATTTAAAATTTTTGATGA
CCTGCTGCGACGCTTTTTTTCTGGCAAGATAGTCTTGTAAATGCGGGCCAAGATCTGCACACTGGTATTT
CGGTTTTTGGGGCCGCGGGCGGCGACGGGGCCCGTGCGTCCCAGCGCACATGTTCGGCGAGGCGGGGCCT
GCGAGCGCGGCCACCGAGAATCGGACGGGGGTAGTCTCAAGCTGGCCGGCCTGCTCTGGTGCCTGGCCTC
GCGCCGCCGTGTATCGCCCCGCCCTGGGCGGCAAGGCTGGCCCGGTCGGCACCAGTTGCGTGAGCGGAAA
GATGGCCGCTTCCCGGCCCTGCTGCAGGGAGCTCAAAATGGAGGACGCGGCGCTCGGGAGAGCGGGCGGG
TGAGTCACCCACACAAAGGAAAAGGGCCTTTCCGTCCTCAGCCGTCGCTTCATGTGACTCCACGGAGTAC
CGGGCGCCGTCCAGGCACCTCGATTAGTTCTCGAGCTTTTGGAGTACGTCGTCTTTAGGTTGGGGGGAGG
GGTTTTATGCGATGGAGTTTCCCCACACTGAGTGGGTGGAGACTGAAGTTAGGCCAGCTTGGCACTTGAT
GTAATTCTCCTTGGAATTTGCCCTTTTTGAGTTTGGATCTTGGTTCATTCTCAAGCCTCAGACAGTGGTT
CAAAGTTTTTTTCTTCCATTTCAGGTGTCGTGACGTACGGCCACCATGGGCCCTAGCGCCTTCAGCTACG
TGCGCTTTAGCAGCGGCAAGCAGGCCAAGGGCAGCTCTGAACACAGACAGAGAGCCATGCTGGGACAGTG
GCTGGAACAGCACCCTAGCTTCACACTGAGTGATCTGCGGTTCGAGGACCTGGGCAGAAGCGGATTCAGC
GGCGAGCACCTGGATCACGGCCTGGGCCAGCTGCTGGCTGCTATCGACAGCGGCGCCATCAAGAGCGGAG
ATGTGATCCTGGTCGAGGCCGTGGACAGAATCGGCAGACTGGAGCCTCTGGAAATGCTGCCTCTGTTCTC
CAGAATCGTGAAGGCCGGCGTGTCCGTTATCACCCTGGAAGATGGCCACGTTTACGACCGGAGCTCCGTG
AACGAGACATCTCTGTTTCTGCTGGTGGCCAAAATCCAGCAGGCCCACGAGTACTCTAATAGACTGTCTC
GAAGAATCAACGCCTCTTACACCGCTCGGAGAGAAAAAGCTAAAGCAGGCCTGGGCATCAAGAGAGAGAC
ACCTGTGTGGCTGACCACAGACGGCCAACTGGTGCCTCACGTGGCCCCTCACATCGCCCAGGCTTTTCAG
GACTACGCCGATGGCCTGGGAGAGAGAAGGATTTGTAGAAAGCTGCGGGAGAGCGGCCTGGAAGAATTCT
CCAAGACCAACGCCACCACCGTGCGGAGATGGCTGAAGAACCGGACCGCCATTGGATATTGGAACGACAT
CCCTGATGTGTACCCTCATGTCGTGGACCCTGCTCTGTTCTACCAGGTGCAGCAGCGCCTGGACGCCCCT
AAGGTGGACAGAGCCAAGCCCAGCGCTCACTACCTGACAGGCCTCGTGAAGTGCGCCGTGTGCGGCAGAA
ACTACAACTACAAACAGCGGAAGCACACCGACCCCGCTATGCTGTGCACCAGCAGAGCCAGACTGGCCGG
GGAAGGCTGCAGCAATAGCAAGACATACCCCGTGATAGTTCTGGACCAGGTGCGGAAGCTGACCAGCCTG
CCGTTCCTGCAACACGCCATGGAATCCGCCTCATCTCAGGCCGACCCAAGCAGCCAGAGACTGGCCGTGA
TCGACGGCGAAATCGGCGAGCTGTCCAGAAAGATCAGCGAGGCCACAAAGGCCCTGCTGGTGCTGGGCTT
CACCCCTGAGATCCAGGAGAGCCTGGAACAGCTCAAGACCGCCAGAGAAGCCCTGGAGGAAGAAAGAGCC
ACCCTGCTGCTGCCTCAGGCCGAGAAGCTGACAACAGCTCAGCTGGAGGCCTTCAGCAACGGCCTGCTGG
ACGACGAGCCCATGAAGCTCAACCACGTGCTTCAGACCGCCGGCTACAGCATGGTGGTGCACCCCGACGG
CTCTATCGACGTGGATGGAAAAAGATTCGTGTACGAGGGCGCTAGCCGGAAAGAGAAAGTGTACAAGCTG
AGACTGATCGGCGAGGATAAGCAGTGGAGCCTGCCCATCCTGACCCCACAGATGGCCACTTACAAGTCCC
TGTTCATGGCCGCTGTGCGGCTGCCTGGCGACCCCAGCGAGGAAGAGCTGAGACGGTTCGAGGAAGCCAA
GCACAGCGAGCGGGCTAGCGGCAGTGGAGAGGGCAGAGGAAGTCTGCTAACATGCGGTGACGTCGAGGAG
AATCCTGGCCCAGTGAGCAAGGGCGAGGAGCTGTTCACCGGGGTGGTGCCCATCCTGGTCGAGCTGGACG
GCGACGTAAACGGCCACAAGTTCAGCGTGTCCGGCGAGGGCGAGGGCGATGCCACCTACGGCAAGCTGAC
CCTGAAGTTCATCTGCACCACCGGCAAGCTGCCCGTGCCCTGGCCCACCCTCGTGACCACCCTGACCTAC
GGCGTGCAGTGCTTCAGCCGCTACCCCGACCACATGAAGCAGCACGACTTCTTCAAGTCCGCCATGCCCG
AAGGCTACGTCCAGGAGCGCACCATCTTCTTCAAGGACGACGGCAACTACAAGACCCGCGCCGAGGTGAA
GTTCGAGGGCGACACCCTGGTGAACCGCATCGAGCTGAAGGGCATCGACTTCAAGGAGGACGGCAACATC
CTGGGGCACAAGCTGGAGTACAACTACAACAGCCACAACGTCTATATCATGGCCGACAAGCAGAAGAACG
GCATCAAGGTGAACTTCAAGATCCGCCACAACATCGAGGACGGCAGCGTGCAGCTCGCCGACCACTACCA
GCAGAACACCCCCATCGGCGACGGCCCCGTGCTGCTGCCCGACAACCACTACCTGAGCACCCAGTCCGCC
CTGAGCAAAGACCCCAACGAGAAGCGCGATCACATGGTCCTGCTGGAGTTCGTGACCGCCGCCGGGATCA
CTCTCGGCATGGACGAGCTGTACAAGTAAGAATTCGATATCAAGCTTATCGATAATCAACAACTTGTTTA
TTGCAGCTTATAATGGTTACAAATAAAGCAATAGCATCACAAATTTCACAAATAAAGCATTTTTTTCACT
GCATTCTAGTTGTGGTTTGTCCAAACTCATCAATGTATCTTAGACGTCAGGTGGCACTTTTCGGGGAAAT
GTGCGCGGA
